>Addgene plasmid #112388 | pNR2F1-donor | depositor full sequence | sequence record 211779 | Full Sequence
GACCTGCAGGCATGCAAGCTTGGCGTAATCATGGTCATAGCTGTTTCCTGTGTGAAATTGTTATCCGCTC
ACAATTCCACACAACATACGAGCCGGAAGCATAAAGTGTAAAGCCTGGGGTGCCTAATGAGTGAGCTAAC
TCACATTAATTGCGTTGCGCTCACTGCCCGCTTTCCAGTCGGGAAACCTGTCGTGCCAGCTGCATTAATG
AATCGGCCAACGCGCGGGGAGAGGCGGTTTGCGTATTGGGCGCTCTTCCGCTTCCTCGCTCACTGACTCG
CTGCGCTCGGTCGTTCGGCTGCGGCGAGCGGTATCAGCTCACTCAAAGGCGGTAATACGGTTATCCACAG
AATCAGGGGATAACGCAGGAAAGAACATGTGAGCAAAAGGCCAGCAAAAGGCCAGGAACCGTAAAAAGGC
CGCGTTGCTGGCGTTTTTCCATAGGCTCCGCCCCCCTGACGAGCATCACAAAAATCGACGCTCAAGTCAG
AGGTGGCGAAACCCGACAGGACTATAAAGATACCAGGCGTTTCCCCCTGGAAGCTCCCTCGTGCGCTCTC
CTGTTCCGACCCTGCCGCTTACCGGATACCTGTCCGCCTTTCTCCCTTCGGGAAGCGTGGCGCTTTCTCA
TAGCTCACGCTGTAGGTATCTCAGTTCGGTGTAGGTCGTTCGCTCCAAGCTGGGCTGTGTGCACGAACCC
CCCGTTCAGCCCGACCGCTGCGCCTTATCCGGTAACTATCGTCTTGAGTCCAACCCGGTAAGACACGACT
TATCGCCACTGGCAGCAGCCACTGGTAACAGGATTAGCAGAGCGAGGTATGTAGGCGGTGCTACAGAGTT
CTTGAAGTGGTGGCCTAACTACGGCTACACTAGAAGGACAGTATTTGGTATCTGCGCTCTGCTGAAGCCA
GTTACCTTCGGAAAAAGAGTTGGTAGCTCTTGATCCGGCAAACAAACCACCGCTGGTAGCGGTGGTTTTT
TTGTTTGCAAGCAGCAGATTACGCGCAGAAAAAAAGGATCTCAAGAAGATCCTTTGATCTTTTCTACGGG
GTCTGACGCTCAGTGGAACGAAAACTCACGTTAAGGGATTTTGGTCATGAGATTATCAAAAAGGATCTTC
ACCTAGATCCTTTTAAATTAAAAATGAAGTTTTAAATCAATCTAAAGTATATATGAGTAAACTTGGTCTG
ACAGTTACCAATGCTTAATCAGTGAGGCACCTATCTCAGCGATCTGTCTATTTCGTTCATCCATAGTTGC
CTGACTCCCCGTCGTGTAGATAACTACGATACGGGAGGGCTTACCATCTGGCCCCAGTGCTGCAATGATA
CCGCGAGACCCACGCTCACCGGCTCCAGATTTATCAGCAATAAACCAGCCAGCCGGAAGGGCCGAGCGCA
GAAGTGGTCCTGCAACTTTATCCGCCTCCATCCAGTCTATTAATTGTTGCCGGGAAGCTAGAGTAAGTAG
TTCGCCAGTTAATAGTTTGCGCAACGTTGTTGCCATTGCTACAGGCATCGTGGTGTCACGCTCGTCGTTT
GGTATGGCTTCATTCAGCTCCGGTTCCCAACGATCAAGGCGAGTTACATGATCCCCCATGTTGTGCAAAA
AAGCGGTTAGCTCCTTCGGTCCTCCGATCGTTGTCAGAAGTAAGTTGGCCGCAGTGTTATCACTCATGGT
TATGGCAGCACTGCATAATTCTCTTACTGTCATGCCATCCGTAAGATGCTTTTCTGTGACTGGTGAGTAC
TCAACCAAGTCATTCTGAGAATAGTGTATGCGGCGACCGAGTTGCTCTTGCCCGGCGTCAATACGGGATA
ATACCGCGCCACATAGCAGAACTTTAAAAGTGCTCATCATTGGAAAACGTTCTTCGGGGCGAAAACTCTC
AAGGATCTTACCGCTGTTGAGATCCAGTTCGATGTAACCCACTCGTGCACCCAACTGATCTTCAGCATCT
TTTACTTTCACCAGCGTTTCTGGGTGAGCAAAAACAGGAAGGCAAAATGCCGCAAAAAAGGGAATAAGGG
CGACACGGAAATGTTGAATACTCATACTCTTCCTTTTTCAATATTATTGAAGCATTTATCAGGGTTATTG
TCTCATGAGCGGATACATATTTGAATGTATTTAGAAAAATAAACAAATAGGGGTTCCGCGCACATTTCCC
CGAAAAGTGCCACCTGACGTCTAAGAAACCATTATTATCATGACATTAACCTATAAAAATAGGCGTATCA
CGAGGCCCTTTCGTCTCGCGCGTTTCGGTGATGACGGTGAAAACCTCTGACACATGCAGCTCCCGGAGAC
GGTCACAGCTTGTCTGTAAGCGGATGCCGGGAGCAGACAAGCCCGTCAGGGCGCGTCAGCGGGTGTTGGC
GGGTGTCGGGGCTGGCTTAACTATGCGGCATCAGAGCAGATTGTACTGAGAGTGCACCATATGCGGTGTG
AAATACCGCACAGATGCGTAAGGAGAAAATACCGCATCAGGCGCCATTCGCCATTCAGGCTGCGCAACTG
TTGGGAAGGGCGATCGGTGCGGGCCTCTTCGCTATTACGCCAGCTGGCGAAAGGGGGATGTGCTGCAAGG
CGATTAAGTTGGGTAACGCCAGGGTTTTCCCAGTCACGACGTTGTAAAACGACGGCCAGTGAATTCGAGC
TCGGTACCCAACTCCCCACCACCCACATCCCCCCCTACCCCCCCAGTTCTGAAGCAGCAGCAGCTGCTGC
CTGTAGCCTAGCTTTGTGTCTGATTGCTGAAGATGTCGCCTTTCTGCAGCCTGGAGTAACTGAGTCATAT
TCTTCCTGATTATTATACAGCTTACAGAGATGTGACCAATTTTCAATTACTTGATCTAAGGTATAGATAG
AAGTGTACACCCTCACCAAGGATTTGCTGCAGAGTCCTTTCTTGCATAGATAACGGATCTGAAATCCTAT
ATTGCTAAAGCGTGGGCTTCATCTGATTCCAGGCACTGCCAGCCCATGATTCCTTACCCCCTCCCATGTG
TTTGTTCACTACACAATCTAGGTTCTCCTGGAGGTTTCTGGTTGGGGTGGTTTGGGTTTGAGAGGGGACT
CCAGGAATCCTTTAAGAACTGCCTTCAGGCTGCATATTTCCTAAGGGGTACTGAACACCCCCAGATCAGA
GGCAAATGGGGCAAAAGTTAATGAGCACGGCCAGAAAGATGCTCCCTTGCAGGCCGAGGACAGGTTGTTA
AGCGCAGCAAACATGGTTCCAGCATTGTACATTATTTAATCCAAAGGTGAAAGAGGAAAAACAAAGGGAC
TAGAGAGGTTTCTGCCTCTGCATGTGTGTGCCTCTCTCTCCAGCTCCCCTAGGCTTGGTGGGGGTTTGAT
TTATTTTTATTTGTATTGTATTGGGGGCGGGGGAGGAGGGAATGAAGAAGGGGATGGAGAGGTATAGGAG
GGTGAATTTTTCTTTTCTCTTTTACTTCTTTTTTATTTTCCATTTTCTCCTTAAAAAAAATTGATGGCTT
ATTTTGCCTTTGCTATTTGTCAGCCTAACCGTGTGCTCCCTTTCCCTGTCTCTCCCTCCTGTGGCTGCTT
GGGCAGACGCCTGTGGCCTGTCGGATGCGGCCCACATCGAGAGCCTGCAGGAGAAGTCGCAGTGCGCACT
GGAGGAGTACGTGAGGAGCCAGTACCCCAACCAGCCCAGCCGTTTTGGCAAACTGCTGCTGCGACTGCCC
TCGCTGCGCACCGTGTCCTCCTCCGTCATCGAGCAGCTCTTCTTCGTCCGTTTGGTAGGTAAAACCCCCA
TCGAAACTCTCATCCGCGATATGTTACTGTCTGGGAGCAGCTTCAACTGGCCTTACATGTCCATCCAGTG
CTCCGGGATTCCAACTACTGCAAGCGAGAATCTTTATTTTCAGGGCGCCGCCAAATTCAAAGAAACCGCT
GCTGCTAAATTCGAACGCCAGCACATGGACAGCGGAGGTGGAGGTTCGAGCGGTCCCTCGGGTTCGTCGA
GCCTGGAAGTTCTGTTCCAGGGGCCCCTGTCGTCGAGCGGTCCCTCGGGTTCGATGGTGAGCAAAGGCGA
GGAGCTGTTCACCGGGGTGGTGCCCATCCTGGTCGAGCTGGACGGCGACGTAAACGGCCACAAGTTCAGC
GTGTCCGGCGAGGGCGAGGGCGATGCCACCTACGGCAAGCTGACCCTGAAGTTCATCTGCACCACCGGCA
AGCTGCCCGTGCCCTGGCCCACCCTCGTGACCACCCTGACCTACGGCGTGCAGTGCTTCAGCCGCTACCC
CGACCACATGAAGCAGCACGACTTCTTCAAGTCCGCCATGCCCGAAGGCTACGTCCAGGAGCGCACCATC
TTCTTCAAGGACGACGGCAACTACAAGACCCGCGCCGAGGTGAAGTTCGAGGGCGACACCCTGGTGAACC
GCATCGAGCTGAAGGGCATCGACTTCAAGGAGGACGGCAACATCCTGGGGCACAAGCTGGAGTACAACTA
CAACAGCCACAACGTCTATATCATGGCCGACAAGCAGAAGAACGGCATCAAGGTGAACTTCAAGATCCGC
CACAACATCGAGGACGGCAGCGTGCAGCTCGCCGACCACTACCAGCAGAACACCCCCATCGGCGACGGCC
CCGTGCTGCTGCCCGACAACCACTACCTGAGCACCCAGTCCGCCCTGAGCAAAGACCCCAACGAGAAGCG
CGATCACATGGTCCTTAAGGAGTTCGTGACCGCCGCCGGGATCACTCTCGGCATGGACGAGCTGTACAAG
TAATGATCTAGAGTCGAGTTAATTAAGAATTCCGCCCCCCCCCCTCTCCCTCCCCCCCCCTAACGTTACT
GGCCGAAGCCGCTTGGAATAAGGCCGGTGTGCGTTTGTCTATATGTTATTTTCCACCATATTGCCGTCTT
TTGGCAATGTGAGGGCCCGGAAACCTGGCCCTGTCTTCTTGACGAGCATTCCTAGGGGTCTTTCCCCTCT
CGCCAAAGGAATGCAGGGTCTGTTGAATGTCGTGAAGGAAGCAGTTCCTCTGGAAGCTTCTTGAAGACAA
ACAACGTCTGTAGCGACCCTTTGCAGGCAGCGGAACCCCCCACCTGGCGACAGGTGCCTCTGCGGCCAAA
AGCCACGTGTATAAGATACACCTGCAAAGGCGGCACAACCCCAGTGCCACGTTGTGAGTTGGATAGTTGT
GGAAAGAGTCAAATGGCTCTCCTCAAGCGTATTCAACAAGGGGCTGAAGGATGCCCAGAAGGTACCCCAT
TGTATGGGATCTGATCTGGGGCCTCGGTGCACATGCTTTACATGTGTTTAGTCGAGGTTAAAAAAACGTC
TAGGCCCCCCGAACCACGGGGACGTGGTTTTCCTTTGAAAAACACGATGATAATATGGCCACAACCTGTT
ACATTGCACAAGATAAAAATATATCATCACGAACAGTAAAACTGTCTGCTTACATAAACAGTAATACAAG
GGGTGTTATGGGATCGGCCATTGAACAAGATGGATTGCACGCAGGTTCTCCGGCCGCTTGGGTGGAGAGG
CTATTCGGCTATGACTGGGCACAACAGACAATCGGCTGCTCTGATGCCGCCGTGTTCCGGCTGTCAGCGC
AGGGGCGCCCGGTTCTTTTTGTCAAGACCGACCTGTCCGGTGCCCTGAATGAACTGCAGGACGAGGCAGC
GCGGCTATCGTGGCTGGCCACGACGGGCGTTCCTTGCGCAGCTGTGCTCGACGTTGTCACTGAAGCGGGA
AGGGACTGGCTGCTATTGGGCGAAGTGCCGGGGCAGGATCTCCTGTCATCTCACCTTGCTCCTGCCGAGA
AAGTATCCATCATGGCTGATGCAATGCGGCGGCTGCATACGCTTGATCCGGCTACCTGCCCATTCGACCA
CCAAGCGAAACATCGCATCGAGCGAGCACGTACTCGGATGGAAGCCGGTCTTGTCGATCAGGATGATCTG
GACGAAGAGCATCAGGGGCTCGCGCCAGCCGAACTGTTCGCCAGGCTCAAGGCGCGCATGCCCGACGGCG
AGGATCTCGTCGTGACCCATGGCGATGCCTGCTTGCCGAATATCATGGTGGAAAATGGCCGCTTTTCTGG
ATTCATCGACTGTGGCCGGCTGGGTGTGGCGGACCGCTATCAGGACATAGCGTTGGCTACCCGTGATATT
GCTGAAGAGCTTGGCGGCGAATGGGCTGACCGCTTCCTCGTGCTTTACGGTATCGCCGCTCCCGATTCGC
AGCGCATCGCCTTCTATCGCCTTCTTGACGAGTTCTTCTGAGTCACCTTGGGCGCTTCCCACCTGCCCCG
TCCCCCTAGAGACTCAGAGGACCCACCTGGGCCAAGGACTCCAAAGCCGCGGGGACACCGGGAAGTGCAG
CGGGCCAGGCAGGCTGGGTGGGAGGGAGGAGGGCCGAGACAGGAGCAGCCCACCCAGCAGAAATACAATC
CGAGCTACAAAGCATGGGAAAAAGAGACTCTTTTAGGATCAGATCTGTGAGCACGTTGGCGAGGAAAAAC
AAAACAAACAAAAAAAAGAACCTTGTGTCTGTCTGGTGAAAAAAAGAAAAACAAATTGGAAGAGAGGACC
ATGAGAATTTTAATAAAACAGAAGGAAACTAATGGACCTTCCAGGATTTATTGTGGACGGATGTGGATAT
ATTCTGTACAGGAACAACACATATGGAAGTGGACTGAAGCCTATGTAGAAACACACACACACTGAACATT
GTTATTCATTTTGTAAAATACTAGTCTTTATTTTCATTTTTTGTAAAATTTAAACATCGTATGCGCATAA
AGAAAAAGGAAACAAGAATTAGGGGAAAATAACATTTTCCAAATAATTATAAAAAATTGTCCTGTGTCTA
TGTATCTATATCTGTTTTGTATTTTTTTCTGGTTCCAAACCAGATTTCCTGTGATTCTATACTAATAATT
TTTGATATAACCCTTTGCTTCTTATAATGAGTGCGATATATGTTGTCGAGGCTGTTCTTCAAGAATTAAA
ATTGAAGTGAAAATTTAAACAAAAATAAAAGAATTTAGCAAAACCCATGTGTCTGGTTGCTTGATAGATG
TTATCCGTGGAAGAGAACTCCTTGGTTAATTTCCACCTCAACTATTATTAGAATTGAAGGTTTTGGTGTG
TAAAAGGGGAGACTTTTAAAGTCTACTACAAAGTTGGTTAGATTCATTTCCAAAAACCAAGCTGCTACCT
TGGTTTTGTAAATGCGGAGGGCCAGGCTCTACATGGGCTGGGGTCCGCGGGGAGGCAGGGCGCCTTGGTC
GCTGACTTCAGCCGTTGAGACCTGGTGGGCTGCGGGCGGTCCCGTGCTCAGTTGGGCCAGGGAGTGGTGT
AGGCAGGGTCGCGCGCCCGGTAAGTCTCCAGGCACCA
Features (pLannotate 1.2.2; 17 found; start..end, strand, type, name):
      1..21      +  misc_feature   MCS (fragment): pUC18/19 multiple cloning site
     58..74      -  protein_bind   lac operator: The lac repressor binds to the lac operator to inhibit transcription in E. coli. This inhibition can be relieved by adding lactose or isopropyl-β-D-thiogalactopyranoside (IPTG). lac repressor encoded by lacI
     82..112     -  promoter       lac promoter: promoter for the E. coli lac operon
    127..148     -  protein_bind   CAP binding site: CAP binding activates transcription in the presence of cAMP. E. coli catabolite activator protein
    161..253     -  CDS            lacI (fragment): lac repressor; lacI; The lac repressor binds to the lac operator to inhibit transcription in E. coli. This inhibition can be relieved by adding lactose or isopropyl-β-D-thiogalactopyranoside (IPTG).
    436..1024    -  rep_origin     ori: high-copy-number ColE1/pMB1/pBR322/pUC origin of replication
   1195..2055    -  CDS            AmpR: β-lactamase; bla; confers resistance to ampicillin, carbenicillin, and related antibiotics
   2056..2160    -  promoter       AmpR promoter: bla
   2255..2290    +  CDS            rop (fragment): Rop protein, which maintains plasmids at low copy number; rop
   2392..2491    +  misc_feature   bom (fragment): basis of mobility region from pBR322
   2497..2654    -  CDS            lacZα (fragment): LacZα fragment of β-galactosidase; lacZ fragment
   3573..3854    +  CDS            NR2F1 (fragment): COT1_HUMAN - Also known as EAR3, ERBAL3, TFCOUP1. Experimental evidence at protein level: Swiss-Prot protein existence level 1. Coup (chicken ovalbumin upstream promoter) transcription factor binds to the ovalbumin promoter and, in conjunction with another protein (S300-II) stimulates initiation of transcription. Binds to both direct repeats and palindromes of the 5'-AGGTCA-3' motif. Represses transcriptional activity of LHCG. From Homo sapiens (Human).
   3875..3895    +  CDS            capTEV™ (fragment): composite tag for in vivo biotinylation, TEV protease cleavage, and 6xHis tagging
   3909..3953    +  CDS            S-Tag: affinity and epitope tag derived from pancreatic ribonuclease A
   4044..4763    +  CDS            EGFP: the original enhanced GFP (Yang et al., 1996) mammalian codon-optimized
   4801..5386    +  misc_feature   IRES2: internal ribosome entry site (IRES) of the encephalomyocarditis virus (EMCV)
   5468..6271    +  CDS            NeoR/KanR: aminoglycoside phosphotransferase from Tn5; aph(3')-II (or nptII); confers resistance to neomycin, kanamycin, and G418 (Geneticin®)
