[The description below was written by a language model from this plasmid's Addgene catalogue record and pLannotate feature annotations shown in this document.]
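Description:
pNR2F1-donor is a homology-directed repair template built on the high-copy pUC19 backbone, designed to knock a GFP tag into the endogenous human NR2F1 (COUP-TFI) locus by CRISPR genome editing. In bacteria it replicates from the ColE1/pUC origin and is selected with ampicillin through the β-lactamase gene. Remnants of the pUC19 lac promoter/operator, lacZα and multiple cloning site flank the insert, which was assembled by Gibson cloning.

The payload consists of NR2F1 homology arms, amplified from K562 genomic DNA, surrounding an EGFP-IRES-Neo cassette. The feature table identifies a fragment of NR2F1 coding sequence lying directly upstream of the tag region, consistent with a fusion to the C-terminal end of the protein, although the record does not state this explicitly. Between NR2F1 and EGFP the annotation detects a short match to the capTEV composite tag (possibly a TEV protease site or His segment, though the fragment is too small to say which) and an S-Tag epitope, which would offer additional handles for affinity purification or detection. Downstream, an EMCV IRES drives translation of the Tn5 neomycin phosphotransferase from the same transcript. No separate mammalian promoter is annotated, so expression of both EGFP and the G418 resistance marker appears to depend on correct integration under the native NR2F1 promoter, which would enrich for targeted clones. The downstream homology arm is not annotated but presumably occupies the remaining unannotated sequence.

The record lists the variant rs974916569 in the cloned sequence. The donor is meant to be used together with the companion guide RNA plasmid pNR2F1.1.0-gDNA, yielding cells that express GFP-tagged transcription factor at endogenous levels.
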