Addgene plasmid #112388: pNR2F1-donor
Purpose: CRISPR donor plasmid to tag human transcription factor NR2F1 with GFP
Depositing lab: Kevin White. Depositing organization: University of Chicago.
Backbone
  Vector backbone: pUC19
  Vector type: CRISPR
Growth in bacteria
  Bacterial resistance: Ampicillin, 100 μg/mL
  Growth temperature: 37°C
  Growth strain: DH5alpha
  Copy number: High Copy
Gene/Insert
  Gene/Insert name: NR2F1 homology arms flanking EGFP-IRES-Neo cassette
  Species: H. sapiens (human)
  Mutation: rs974916569
  Entrez Gene: NR2F1 (a.k.a. BBOAS, BBSOAS, COUP-TFI, COUPTF1, EAR-3, EAR3, ERBAL3, SVP44, TCFCOUP1, TFCOUP1)
  Cloning method: Gibson Cloning
  Sequencing primers: 5′ M13pUC-fwd; 3′ M13pUC-rev
Terms and licenses: Academic/Nonprofit Terms; Industry Terms: Not Available to Industry
Depositor comments: Cloning source: K562. Use with plasmid pNR2F1.1.0-gDNA.
How to cite: pNR2F1-donor was a gift from Kevin White (Addgene plasmid # 112388 ; http://n2t.net/addgene:112388 ; RRID:Addgene_112388)
