LOCUS       Exported 7387 bp ds-DNA circular SYN 13-MAY-2021
DEFINITION  CRISPR donor plasmid to tag human transcription factor NR2F1 with
            GFP.
ACCESSION   .
VERSION     .
KEYWORDS    pNR2F1-donor
SOURCE      synthetic DNA construct
  ORGANISM  synthetic DNA construct
REFERENCE   1 (bases 1 to 7387)
  TITLE     White lab ENCODE plasmids to tag human transcription factors with
            GFP
REFERENCE   2 (bases 1 to 7387)
  AUTHORS   .
  TITLE     Direct Submission
  JOURNAL   Exported May 13, 2021 from SnapGene Server 1.1.58
            http://www.snapgene.com
FEATURES             Location/Qualifiers
     source          1..7387
                     /organism="synthetic DNA construct"
                     /mol_type="other DNA"
     primer_bind     complement(34..50)
                     /label=M13 rev
                     /note="common sequencing primer, one of multiple similar
                     variants"
     primer_bind     complement(34..50)
                     /label=M13 Reverse
                     /note="In lacZ gene. Also called M13-rev"
     primer_bind     complement(47..69)
                     /label=M13/pUC Reverse
                     /note="In lacZ gene"
     protein_bind    58..74
                     /label=lac operator
                     /bound_moiety="lac repressor encoded by lacI"
                     /note="The lac repressor binds to the lac operator to
                     inhibit transcription in E. coli. This inhibition can be
                     relieved by adding lactose or
                     isopropyl-beta-D-thiogalactopyranoside (IPTG)."
     promoter        complement(82..112)
                     /label=lac promoter
                     /note="promoter for the E. coli lac operon"
     protein_bind    127..148
                     /label=CAP binding site
                     /bound_moiety="E. coli catabolite activator protein"
                     /note="CAP binding activates transcription in the presence
                     of cAMP."
     primer_bind     complement(265..282)
                     /label=L4440
                     /note="L4440 vector, forward primer"
     rep_origin      complement(436..1024)
                     /direction=LEFT
                     /label=ori
                     /note="high-copy-number ColE1/pMB1/pBR322/pUC origin of
                     replication"
     primer_bind     complement(516..535)
                     /label=pBR322ori-F
                     /note="pBR322 origin, forward primer"
     CDS             complement(1195..2055)
                     /codon_start=1
                     /gene="bla"
                     /product="beta-lactamase"
                     /label=AmpR
                     /note="confers resistance to ampicillin, carbenicillin, and
                     related antibiotics"
                     /translation="MSIQHFRVALIPFFAAFCLPVFAHPETLVKVKDAEDQLGARVGYI
                     ELDLNSGKILESFRPEERFPMMSTFKVLLCGAVLSRIDAGQEQLGRRIHYSQNDLVEYS
                     PVTEKHLTDGMTVRELCSAAITMSDNTAANLLLTTIGGPKELTAFLHNMGDHVTRLDRW
                     EPELNEAIPNDERDTTMPVAMATTLRKLLTGELLTLASRQQLIDWMEADKVAGPLLRSA
                     LPAGWFIADKSGAGERGSRGIIAALGPDGKPSRIVVIYTTGSQATMDERNRQIAEIGAS
                     LIKHW"
     primer_bind     1818..1837
                     /label=Amp-R
                     /note="Ampicillin resistance gene, reverse primer"
     promoter        complement(2056..2160)
                     /gene="bla"
                     /label=AmpR promoter
     primer_bind     2228..2246
                     /label=pBRforEco
                     /note="pBR322 vectors, upsteam of EcoRI site, forward
                     primer"
     primer_bind     complement(2284..2306)
                     /label=pGEX 3'
                     /note="pGEX vectors, reverse primer"
     primer_bind     2406..2425
                     /label=pRS-marker
                     /note="pRS vectors, use to sequence yeast selectable
                     marker"
     primer_bind     2619..2641
                     /label=M13/pUC Forward
                     /note="In lacZ gene"
     primer_bind     2633..2650
                     /label=M13 Forward
                     /note="In lacZ gene. Also called M13-F20 or M13 (-21)
                     Forward"
     primer_bind     2634..2650
                     /label=M13 fwd
                     /note="common sequencing primer, one of multiple similar
                     variants"
     CDS             3876..3896
                     /codon_start=1
                     /product="tobacco etch virus (TEV) protease recognition and
                     cleavage site"
                     /label=TEV site
                     /translation="ENLYFQG"
     CDS             3909..3953
                     /codon_start=1
                     /product="affinity and epitope tag derived from pancreatic
                     ribonuclease A"
                     /label=S-Tag
                     /translation="KETAAAKFERQHMDS"
     CDS             3993..4016
                     /codon_start=1
                     /product="recognition and cleavage site for human
                     rhinovirus 3C and PreScission proteases"
                     /label=HRV 3C site
                     /translation="LEVLFQGP"
     CDS             4044..4763
                     /codon_start=1
                     /product="the original enhanced GFP (Yang et al., 1996)"
                     /label=EGFP
                     /note="mammalian codon-optimized"
                     /translation="MVSKGEELFTGVVPILVELDGDVNGHKFSVSGEGEGDATYGKLTL
                     KFICTTGKLPVPWPTLVTTLTYGVQCFSRYPDHMKQHDFFKSAMPEGYVQERTIFFKDD
                     GNYKTRAEVKFEGDTLVNRIELKGIDFKEDGNILGHKLEYNYNSHNVYIMADKQKNGIK
                     VNFKIRHNIEDGSVQLADHYQQNTPIGDGPVLLPDNHYLSTQSALSKDPNEKRDHMVLK
                     EFVTAAGITLGMDELYK"
     primer_bind     complement(4089..4110)
                     /label=EGFP-N
                     /note="EGFP, reverse primer"
     primer_bind     complement(4350..4369)
                     /label=EXFP-R
                     /note="For distinguishing EGFP variants, reverse primer"
     misc_feature    4801..5386
                     /label=IRES2
                     /note="internal ribosome entry site (IRES) of the
                     encephalomyocarditis virus (EMCV)"
     primer_bind     complement(4967..4984)
                     /label=IRES reverse
                     /note="IRES internal ribosome entry site, reverse primer.
                     Also called pCDH-rev"
     primer_bind     5194..5213
                     /label=IRES-F
                     /note="IRES internal ribosome entry site, forward primer"
     CDS             5468..6271
                     /codon_start=1
                     /gene="aph(3')-II (or nptII)"
                     /product="aminoglycoside phosphotransferase from Tn5"
                     /label=NeoR/KanR
                     /note="confers resistance to neomycin, kanamycin, and G418
                     (Geneticin(R))"
                     /translation="MGSAIEQDGLHAGSPAAWVERLFGYDWAQQTIGCSDAAVFRLSAQ
                     GRPVLFVKTDLSGALNELQDEAARLSWLATTGVPCAAVLDVVTEAGRDWLLLGEVPGQD
                     LLSSHLAPAEKVSIMADAMRRLHTLDPATCPFDHQAKHRIERARTRMEAGLVDQDDLDE
                     EHQGLAPAELFARLKARMPDGEDLVVTHGDACLPNIMVENGRFSGFIDCGRLGVADRYQ
                     DIALATRDIAEELGGEWADRFLVLYGIAAPDSQRIAFYRLLDEFF"
     primer_bind     complement(5531..5550)
                     /label=Neo-R
                     /note="Neomycin resistance gene, reverse primer"
     primer_bind     6141..6160
                     /label=Neo-F
                     /note="Neomycin resistance gene, forward primer"
ORIGIN
        1 gacctgcagg catgcaagct tggcgtaatc atggtcatag ctgtttcctg tgtgaaattg
       61 ttatccgctc acaattccac acaacatacg agccggaagc ataaagtgta aagcctgggg
      121 tgcctaatga gtgagctaac tcacattaat tgcgttgcgc tcactgcccg ctttccagtc
      181 gggaaacctg tcgtgccagc tgcattaatg aatcggccaa cgcgcgggga gaggcggttt
      241 gcgtattggg cgctcttccg cttcctcgct cactgactcg ctgcgctcgg tcgttcggct
      301 gcggcgagcg gtatcagctc actcaaaggc ggtaatacgg ttatccacag aatcagggga
      361 taacgcagga aagaacatgt gagcaaaagg ccagcaaaag gccaggaacc gtaaaaaggc
      421 cgcgttgctg gcgtttttcc ataggctccg cccccctgac gagcatcaca aaaatcgacg
      481 ctcaagtcag aggtggcgaa acccgacagg actataaaga taccaggcgt ttccccctgg
      541 aagctccctc gtgcgctctc ctgttccgac cctgccgctt accggatacc tgtccgcctt
      601 tctcccttcg ggaagcgtgg cgctttctca tagctcacgc tgtaggtatc tcagttcggt
      661 gtaggtcgtt cgctccaagc tgggctgtgt gcacgaaccc cccgttcagc ccgaccgctg
      721 cgccttatcc ggtaactatc gtcttgagtc caacccggta agacacgact tatcgccact
      781 ggcagcagcc actggtaaca ggattagcag agcgaggtat gtaggcggtg ctacagagtt
      841 cttgaagtgg tggcctaact acggctacac tagaagaaca gtatttggta tctgcgctct
      901 gctgaagcca gttaccttcg gaaaaagagt tggtagctct tgatccggca aacaaaccac
      961 cgctggtagc ggtggttttt ttgtttgcaa gcagcagatt acgcgcagaa aaaaaggatc
     1021 tcaagaagat cctttgatct tttctacggg gtctgacgct cagtggaacg aaaactcacg
     1081 ttaagggatt ttggtcatga gattatcaaa aaggatcttc acctagatcc ttttaaatta
     1141 aaaatgaagt tttaaatcaa tctaaagtat atatgagtaa acttggtctg acagttacca
     1201 atgcttaatc agtgaggcac ctatctcagc gatctgtcta tttcgttcat ccatagttgc
     1261 ctgactcccc gtcgtgtaga taactacgat acgggagggc ttaccatctg gccccagtgc
     1321 tgcaatgata ccgcgagacc cacgctcacc ggctccagat ttatcagcaa taaaccagcc
     1381 agccggaagg gccgagcgca gaagtggtcc tgcaacttta tccgcctcca tccagtctat
     1441 taattgttgc cgggaagcta gagtaagtag ttcgccagtt aatagtttgc gcaacgttgt
     1501 tgccattgct acaggcatcg tggtgtcacg ctcgtcgttt ggtatggctt cattcagctc
     1561 cggttcccaa cgatcaaggc gagttacatg atcccccatg ttgtgcaaaa aagcggttag
     1621 ctccttcggt cctccgatcg ttgtcagaag taagttggcc gcagtgttat cactcatggt
     1681 tatggcagca ctgcataatt ctcttactgt catgccatcc gtaagatgct tttctgtgac
     1741 tggtgagtac tcaaccaagt cattctgaga atagtgtatg cggcgaccga gttgctcttg
     1801 cccggcgtca atacgggata ataccgcgcc acatagcaga actttaaaag tgctcatcat
     1861 tggaaaacgt tcttcggggc gaaaactctc aaggatctta ccgctgttga gatccagttc
     1921 gatgtaaccc actcgtgcac ccaactgatc ttcagcatct tttactttca ccagcgtttc
     1981 tgggtgagca aaaacaggaa ggcaaaatgc cgcaaaaaag ggaataaggg cgacacggaa
     2041 atgttgaata ctcatactct tcctttttca atattattga agcatttatc agggttattg
     2101 tctcatgagc ggatacatat ttgaatgtat ttagaaaaat aaacaaatag gggttccgcg
     2161 cacatttccc cgaaaagtgc cacctgacgt ctaagaaacc attattatca tgacattaac
     2221 ctataaaaat aggcgtatca cgaggccctt tcgtctcgcg cgtttcggtg atgacggtga
     2281 aaacctctga cacatgcagc tcccggagac ggtcacagct tgtctgtaag cggatgccgg
     2341 gagcagacaa gcccgtcagg gcgcgtcagc gggtgttggc gggtgtcggg gctggcttaa
     2401 ctatgcggca tcagagcaga ttgtactgag agtgcaccat atgcggtgtg aaataccgca
     2461 cagatgcgta aggagaaaat accgcatcag gcgccattcg ccattcaggc tgcgcaactg
     2521 ttgggaaggg cgatcggtgc gggcctcttc gctattacgc cagctggcga aagggggatg
     2581 tgctgcaagg cgattaagtt gggtaacgcc agggttttcc cagtcacgac gttgtaaaac
     2641 gacggccagt gaattcgagc tcggtaccca actccccacc acccacatcc ccccctaccc
     2701 ccccagttct gaagcagcag cagctgctgc ctgtagccta gctttgtgtc tgattgctga
     2761 agatgtcgcc tttctgcagc ctggagtaac tgagtcatat tcttcctgat tattatacag
     2821 cttacagaga tgtgaccaat tttcaattac ttgatctaag gtatagatag aagtgtacac
     2881 cctcaccaag gatttgctgc agagtccttt cttgcataga taacggatct gaaatcctat
     2941 attgctaaag cgtgggcttc atctgattcc aggcactgcc agcccatgat tccttacccc
     3001 ctcccatgtg tttgttcact acacaatcta ggttctcctg gaggtttctg gttggggtgg
     3061 tttgggtttg agaggggact ccaggaatcc tttaagaact gccttcaggc tgcatatttc
     3121 ctaaggggta ctgaacaccc ccagatcaga ggcaaatggg gcaaaagtta atgagcacgg
     3181 ccagaaagat gctcccttgc aggccgagga caggttgtta agcgcagcaa acatggttcc
     3241 agcattgtac attatttaat ccaaaggtga aagaggaaaa acaaagggac tagagaggtt
     3301 tctgcctctg catgtgtgtg cctctctctc cagctcccct aggcttggtg ggggtttgat
     3361 ttatttttat ttgtattgta ttgggggcgg gggaggaggg aatgaagaag gggatggaga
     3421 ggtataggag ggtgaatttt tcttttctct tttacttctt ttttattttc cattttctcc
     3481 ttaaaaaaaa ttgatggctt attttgcctt tgctatttgt cagcctaacc gtgtgctccc
     3541 tttccctgtc tctccctcct gtggctgctt gggcagacgc ctgtggcctg tcggatgcgg
     3601 cccacatcga gagcctgcag gagaagtcgc agtgcgcact ggaggagtac gtgaggagcc
     3661 agtaccccaa ccagcccagc cgttttggca aactgctgct gcgactgccc tcgctgcgca
     3721 ccgtgtcctc ctccgtcatc gagcagctct tcttcgtccg tttggtaggt aaaaccccca
     3781 tcgaaactct catccgcgat atgttactgt ctgggagcag cttcaactgg ccttacatgt
     3841 ccatccagtg ctccgggatt ccaactactg caagcgagaa tctttatttt cagggcgccg
     3901 ccaaattcaa agaaaccgct gctgctaaat tcgaacgcca gcacatggac agcggaggtg
     3961 gaggttcgag cggtccctcg ggttcgtcga gcctggaagt tctgttccag gggcccctgt
     4021 cgtcgagcgg tccctcgggt tcgatggtga gcaaaggcga ggagctgttc accggggtgg
     4081 tgcccatcct ggtcgagctg gacggcgacg taaacggcca caagttcagc gtgtccggcg
     4141 agggcgaggg cgatgccacc tacggcaagc tgaccctgaa gttcatctgc accaccggca
     4201 agctgcccgt gccctggccc accctcgtga ccaccctgac ctacggcgtg cagtgcttca
     4261 gccgctaccc cgaccacatg aagcagcacg acttcttcaa gtccgccatg cccgaaggct
     4321 acgtccagga gcgcaccatc ttcttcaagg acgacggcaa ctacaagacc cgcgccgagg
     4381 tgaagttcga gggcgacacc ctggtgaacc gcatcgagct gaagggcatc gacttcaagg
     4441 aggacggcaa catcctgggg cacaagctgg agtacaacta caacagccac aacgtctata
     4501 tcatggccga caagcagaag aacggcatca aggtgaactt caagatccgc cacaacatcg
     4561 aggacggcag cgtgcagctc gccgaccact accagcagaa cacccccatc ggcgacggcc
     4621 ccgtgctgct gcccgacaac cactacctga gcacccagtc cgccctgagc aaagacccca
     4681 acgagaagcg cgatcacatg gtccttaagg agttcgtgac cgccgccggg atcactctcg
     4741 gcatggacga gctgtacaag taatgatcta gagtcgagtt aattaagaat tccgcccccc
     4801 cccctctccc tccccccccc taacgttact ggccgaagcc gcttggaata aggccggtgt
     4861 gcgtttgtct atatgttatt ttccaccata ttgccgtctt ttggcaatgt gagggcccgg
     4921 aaacctggcc ctgtcttctt gacgagcatt cctaggggtc tttcccctct cgccaaagga
     4981 atgcagggtc tgttgaatgt cgtgaaggaa gcagttcctc tggaagcttc ttgaagacaa
     5041 acaacgtctg tagcgaccct ttgcaggcag cggaaccccc cacctggcga caggtgcctc
     5101 tgcggccaaa agccacgtgt ataagataca cctgcaaagg cggcacaacc ccagtgccac
     5161 gttgtgagtt ggatagttgt ggaaagagtc aaatggctct cctcaagcgt attcaacaag
     5221 gggctgaagg atgcccagaa ggtaccccat tgtatgggat ctgatctggg gcctcggtgc
     5281 acatgcttta catgtgttta gtcgaggtta aaaaaacgtc taggcccccc gaaccacggg
     5341 gacgtggttt tcctttgaaa aacacgatga taatatggcc acaacctgtt acattgcaca
     5401 agataaaaat atatcatcac gaacagtaaa actgtctgct tacataaaca gtaatacaag
     5461 gggtgttatg ggatcggcca ttgaacaaga tggattgcac gcaggttctc cggccgcttg
     5521 ggtggagagg ctattcggct atgactgggc acaacagaca atcggctgct ctgatgccgc
     5581 cgtgttccgg ctgtcagcgc aggggcgccc ggttcttttt gtcaagaccg acctgtccgg
     5641 tgccctgaat gaactgcagg acgaggcagc gcggctatcg tggctggcca cgacgggcgt
     5701 tccttgcgca gctgtgctcg acgttgtcac tgaagcggga agggactggc tgctattggg
     5761 cgaagtgccg gggcaggatc tcctgtcatc tcaccttgct cctgccgaga aagtatccat
     5821 catggctgat gcaatgcggc ggctgcatac gcttgatccg gctacctgcc cattcgacca
     5881 ccaagcgaaa catcgcatcg agcgagcacg tactcggatg gaagccggtc ttgtcgatca
     5941 ggatgatctg gacgaagagc atcaggggct cgcgccagcc gaactgttcg ccaggctcaa
     6001 ggcgcgcatg cccgacggcg aggatctcgt cgtgacccat ggcgatgcct gcttgccgaa
     6061 tatcatggtg gaaaatggcc gcttttctgg attcatcgac tgtggccggc tgggtgtggc
     6121 ggaccgctat caggacatag cgttggctac ccgtgatatt gctgaagagc ttggcggcga
     6181 atgggctgac cgcttcctcg tgctttacgg tatcgccgct cccgattcgc agcgcatcgc
     6241 cttctatcgc cttcttgacg agttcttctg agtcaccttg ggcgcttccc acctgccccg
     6301 tccccctaga gactcagagg acccacctgg gccaaggact ccaaagccgc ggggacaccg
     6361 ggaagtgcag cgggccaggc aggctgggtg ggagggagga gggccgagac aggagcagcc
     6421 cacccagcag aaatacaatc cgagctacaa agcatgggaa aaagagactc ttttaggatc
     6481 agatctgtga gcacgttggc gaggaaaaac aaaacaaaca aaaaaaagaa ccttgtgtct
     6541 gtctggtgaa aaaaagaaaa acaaattgga agagaggacc atgagaattt taataaaaca
     6601 gaaggaaact aatggacctt ccaggattta ttgtggacgg atgtggatat attctgtaca
     6661 ggaacaacac atatggaagt ggactgaagc ctatgtagaa acacacacac actgaacatt
     6721 gttattcatt ttgtaaaata ctagtcttta ttttcatttt ttgtaaaatt taaacatcgt
     6781 atgcgcataa agaaaaagga aacaagaatt aggggaaaat aacattttcc aaataattat
     6841 aaaaaattgt cctgtgtcta tgtatctata tctgttttgt atttttttct ggttccaaac
     6901 cagatttcct gtgattctat actaataatt tttgatataa ccctttgctt cttataatga
     6961 gtgcgatata tgttgtcgag gctgttcttc aagaattaaa attgaagtga aaatttaaac
     7021 aaaaataaaa gaatttagca aaacccatgt gtctggttgc ttgatagatg ttatccgtgg
     7081 aagagaactc cttggttaat ttccacctca actattatta gaattgaagg ttttggtgtg
     7141 taaaagggga gacttttaaa gtctactaca aagttggtta gattcatttc caaaaaccaa
     7201 gctgctacct tggttttgta aatgcggagg gccaggctct acatgggctg gggtccgcgg
     7261 ggaggcaggg cgccttggtc gctgacttca gccgttgaga cctggtgggc tgcgggcggt
     7321 cccgtgctca gttgggccag ggagtggtgt aggcagggtc gcgcgcccgg taagtctcca
     7381 ggcacca
//
